>Addgene plasmid #207469 | FUGW-VGLUT2-pHluorin | addgene full sequence | sequence record 410335 | Addgene NGS Result
GTCGACGGATCGGGAGATCTCCCGATCCCCTATGGTGCACTCTCAGTACAATCTGCTCTGATGCCGCATA
GTTAAGCCAGTATCTGCTCCCTGCTTGTGTGTTGGAGGTCGCTGAGTAGTGCGCGAGCAAAATTTAAGCT
ACAACAAGGCAAGGCTTGACCGACAATTGCATGAAGAATCTGCTTAGGGTTAGGCGTTTTGCGCTGCTTC
GCGATGTACGGGCCAGATATACGCGTTGACATTGATTATTGACTAGTTATTAATAGTAATCAATTACGGG
GTCATTAGTTCATAGCCCATATATGGAGTTCCGCGTTACATAACTTACGGTAAATGGCCCGCCTGGCTGA
CCGCCCAACGACCCCCGCCCATTGACGTCAATAATGACGTATGTTCCCATAGTAACGCCAATAGGGACTT
TCCATTGACGTCAATGGGTGGAGTATTTACGGTAAACTGCCCACTTGGCAGTACATCAAGTGTATCATAT
GCCAAGTACGCCCCCTATTGACGTCAATGACGGTAAATGGCCCGCCTGGCATTATGCCCAGTACATGACC
TTATGGGACTTTCCTACTTGGCAGTACATCTACGTATTAGTCATCGCTATTACCATGGTGATGCGGTTTT
GGCAGTACATCAATGGGCGTGGATAGCGGTTTGACTCACGGGGATTTCCAAGTCTCCACCCCATTGACGT
CAATGGGAGTTTGTTTTGGCACCAAAATCAACGGGACTTTCCAAAATGTCGTAACAACTCCGCCCCATTG
ACGCAAATGGGCGGTAGGCGTGTACGGTGGGAGGTCTATATAAGCAGCGCGTTTTGCCTGTACTGGGTCT
CTCTGGTTAGACCAGATCTGAGCCTGGGAGCTCTCTGGCTAACTAGGGAACCCACTGCTTAAGCCTCAAT
AAAGCTTGCCTTGAGTGCTTCAAGTAGTGTGTGCCCGTCTGTTGTGTGACTCTGGTAACTAGAGATCCCT
CAGACCCTTTTAGTCAGTGTGGAAAATCTCTAGCAGTGGCGCCCGAACAGGGACTTGAAAGCGAAAGGGA
AACCAGAGGAGCTCTCTCGACGCAGGACTCGGCTTGCTGAAGCGCGCACGGCAAGAGGCGAGGGGCGGCG
ACTGGTGAGTACGCCAAAAATTTTGACTAGCGGAGGCTAGAAGGAGAGAGATGGGTGCGAGAGCGTCAGT
ATTAAGCGGGGGAGAATTAGATCGCGATGGGAAAAAATTCGGTTAAGGCCAGGGGGAAAGAAAAAATATA
AATTAAAACATATAGTATGGGCAAGCAGGGAGCTAGAACGATTCGCAGTTAATCCTGGCCTGTTAGAAAC
ATCAGAAGGCTGTAGACAAATACTGGGACAGCTACAACCATCCCTTCAGACAGGATCAGAAGAACTTAGA
TCATTATATAATACAGTAGCAACCCTCTATTGTGTGCATCAAAGGATAGAGATAAAAGACACCAAGGAAG
CTTTAGACAAGATAGAGGAAGAGCAAAACAAAAGTAAGACCACCGCACAGCAAGCGGCCGCTGATCTTCA
GACCTGGAGGAGGAGATATGAGGGACAATTGGAGAAGTGAATTATATAAATATAAAGTAGTAAAAATTGA
ACCATTAGGAGTAGCACCCACCAAGGCAAAGAGAAGAGTGGTGCAGAGAGAAAAAAGAGCAGTGGGAATA
GGAGCTTTGTTCCTTGGGTTCTTGGGAGCAGCAGGAAGCACTATGGGCGCAGCGTCAATGACGCTGACGG
TACAGGCCAGACAATTATTGTCTGGTATAGTGCAGCAGCAGAACAATTTGCTGAGGGCTATTGAGGCGCA
ACAGCATCTGTTGCAACTCACAGTCTGGGGCATCAAGCAGCTCCAGGCAAGAATCCTGGCTGTGGAAAGA
TACCTAAAGGATCAACAGCTCCTGGGGATTTGGGGTTGCTCTGGAAAACTCATTTGCACCACTGCTGTGC
CTTGGAATGCTAGTTGGAGTAATAAATCTCTGGAACAGATTTGGAATCACACGACCTGGATGGAGTGGGA
CAGAGAAATTAACAATTACACAAGCTTAATACACTCCTTAATTGAAGAATCGCAAAACCAGCAAGAAAAG
AATGAACAAGAATTATTGGAATTAGATAAATGGGCAAGTTTGTGGAATTGGTTTAACATAACAAATTGGC
TGTGGTATATAAAATTATTCATAATGATAGTAGGAGGCTTGGTAGGTTTAAGAATAGTTTTTGCTGTACT
TTCTATAGTGAATAGAGTTAGGCAGGGATATTCACCATTATCGTTTCAGACCCACCTCCCAACCCCGAGG
GGACCCGACAGGCCCGAAGGAATAGAAGAAGAAGGTGGAGAGAGAGACAGAGACAGATCCATTCGATTAG
TGAACGGATCGGCACTGCGTGCGCCAATTCTGCAGACAAATGGCAGTATTCATCCACAATTTTAAAAGAA
AAGGGGGGATTGGGGGGTACAGTGCAGGGGAAAGAATAGTAGACATAATAGCAACAGACATACAAACTAA
AGAATTACAAAAACAAATTACAAAAATTCAAAATTTTCGGGTTTATTACAGGGACAGCAGAGATCCAGTT
TGGTTAATCGCATGCTAGCGTATACTGAGCGATGATCGTGATTGATATCCGTCACGATCATCGCTCAGTA
TATTTTTCTTAATTAACCCGTGTCGGCTCCAGATCTGGCCTCCGCGCCGGGTTTTGGCGCCTCCCGCGGG
CGCCCCCCTCCTCACGGCGAGCGCTGCCACGTCAGACGAAGGGCGCAGCGAGCGTCCTGATCCTTCCGCC
CGGACGCTCAGGACAGCGGCCCGCTGCTCATAAGACTCGGCCTTAGAACCCCAGTATCAGCAGAAGGACA
TTTTAGGACGGGACTTGGGTGACTCTAGGGCACTGGTTTTCTTTCCAGAGAGCGGAACAGGCGAGGAAAA
GTAGTCCCTTCTCGGCGATTCTGCGGAGGGATCTCCGTGGGGCGGTGAACGCCGATGATTATATAAGGAC
GCGCCGGGTGTGGCACAGCTAGTTCCGTCGCAGCCGGGATTTGGGTCGCGGTTCTTGTTTGTGGATCGCT
GTGATCGTCACTTGGTGAGTAGCGGGCTGCTGGGCTGGCCGGGGCTTTCGTGGCCGCCGGGCCGCTCGGT
GGGACGGAAGCGTGTGGAGAGACCGCCAAGGGCTGTAGTCTGGGTCCGCGAGCAAGGTTGCCCTGAACTG
GGGGTTGGGGGGAGCGCAGCAAAATGGCGGCTGTTCCCGAGTCTTGAATGGAAGACGCTTGTGAGGCGGG
CTGTGAGGTCGTTGAAACAAGGTGGGGGGCATGGTGGGCGGCAAGAACCCAAGGTCTTGAGGCCTTCGCT
AATGCGGGAAAGCTCTTATTCGGGTGAGATGGGCTGGGGCACCATCTGGGGACCCTGACGTGAAGTTTGT
CACTGACTGGAGAACTCGGTTTGTCGTCTGTTGCGGGGGCGGCAGTTATGGCGGTGCCGTTGGGCAGTGC
ACCCGTACCTTTGGGAGCGCGCGCCCTCGTCGTGTCGTGACGTCACCCGTTCTGTTGGCTTATAATGCAG
GGTGGGGCCACCTGCCGGTAGGTGTGCGGTAGGCTTTTCTCCGTCGCAGGACGCAGGGTTCGGGCCTAGG
GTAGGCTCTCCTGAATCGACAGGCGCCGGACCTCTGGTGAGGGGAGGGATAAGTGAGGCGTCAGTTTCTT
TGGTCGGTTTTATGTACCTATCTTCTTAAGTAGCTGAAGCTCCGGTTTTGAACTATGCGCTCGGGGTTGG
CGAGTGTGTTTTGTGAAGTTTTTTAGGCACCTTTTGAAATGTAATCATTTGGGTCAATATGTAATTTTCA
GTGTTAGACTAGTAAATTGTCCGCTAAATTCTGGCCGTTTTTGGCTTTTTTGTTAGACGAAGCTTGGGCT
GCAGGTCGACTCTAGAGGATCCCTCTCCAACTCACAGCCTTGCTGAAAAGCTCATCTCTGCTGAGAAGAA
AACGTTCTACCTTAACCTATTAAGACTATGCGCAGAACTCGCCTTTCATAGCCATCACAATTTAAATCTG
GTAAGGCTGGACACGAGTCTTTACAAGAATGGAGTCGGTAAAACAAAGGATTTTGGCCCCGGGGAAAGAG
GGGATAAAGAATTTTGCTGGAAAATCCCTCGGACAGATCTACAGGGTGCTGGAGAAGAAGCAGGATAACC
GAGAGACCATCGAGCTGACAGAGGACGGCAAGCCCCTGGAGGTGCCTGAGAAGAAGGCTCCGCTATGCGA
CTGTACGTGCTTCGGCCTGCCGCGCCGCTACATCATAGCCATCATGAGCGGCCTCGGCTTCTGCATCTCC
TTTGGTATCCGCTGTAACCTGGGTGTGGCCATTGTGGACATGGTCAACAACAGCACCATCCACCGGGGTA
CCGGTAGCACTAGCGGCGGAAGCGGCGGGACAGGTGGAAGTAAAGGAGAAGAACTTTTCACTGGAGTTGT
CCCAATTCTTGTTGAATTAGATGGTGATGTTAATGGGCACAAATTTTCTGTCAGTGGAGAGGGTGAAGGT
GATGCAACATACGGAAAACTTACCCTTAAATTTATTTGCACTACTGGAAAACTACCTGTTCCTTGGCCAA
CACTTGTCACTACTTTAACTTATGGTGTTCAATGCTTTTCAAGATACCCAGATCATATGAAACGGCATGA
CTTTTTCAAGAGTGCCATGCCCGAAGGTTATGTACAGGAAAGAACTATATTTTTCAAAGATGACGGGAAC
TACAAGACACGTGCTGAAGTCAAGTTTGAAGGTGATACCCTTGTTAATAGAATCGAGTTAAAAGGTATTG
ATTTTAAAGAAGATGGAAACATTCTTGGACACAAATTGGAATACAACTATAACGATCACCAGGTGTACAT
CATGGCAGACAAACAAAAGAATGGAATCAAAGCTAACTTCAAAATTAGACACAACATTGAAGATGGAGGC
GTTCAACTAGCAGACCATTATCAACAAAATACTCCAATTGGCGATGGGCCCGTCCTTTTACCAGACAACC
ATTACCTGTTTACAACTTCTACTCTTTCGAAAGATCCCAACGAAAAGAGAGACCACATGGTCCTTCTTGA
GTTTGTAACAGCTGCTGGGATTACACATGGCATGGATGAACTATACAAAAGCGGAGGCACAGGTGGCAGC
GGCGGAACCGGAGGCTCCGGTGGCACCGGTGGCAAAGTTATCAAGGAGAAAGCCAAGTTTAACTGGGACC
CCGAGACTGTGGGGATGATTCACGGGTCGTTCTTCTGGGGCTATATCATCACGCAGATTCCGGGCGGATA
CATCGCATCGCGACTGGCTGCTAACCGGGTCTTTGGGGCTGCCATACTGCTTACCTCTACCCTCAATATG
CTGATCCCATCTGCAGCCAGAGTGCATTATGGATGCGTCATCTTTGTTAGAATATTGCAAGGACTTGTGG
AGGGCGTCACCTACCCAGCCTGTCACGGGATATGGAGCAAGTGGGCCCCTCCTTTGGAGAGGAGTAGGTT
GGCTACCACCTCCTTCTGTGGTTCCTATGCTGGAGCAGTCATTGCAATGCCCCTAGCTGGTATCCTGGTG
CAGTACACTGGATGGTCTTCAGTATTTTACGTATATGGAAGCTTTGGTATGGTCTGGTATATGTTCTGGC
TTCTGGTGTCTTACGAGAGCCCCGCAAAGCATCCAACCATAACAGACGAAGAACGTAGGTACATAGAAGA
GAGCATCGGGGAGAGCGCAAATCTGTTAGGAGCAATGGAGAAATTCAAGACCCCATGGAGGAAGTTTTTC
ACATCCATGCCCGTCTATGCGATAATTGTTGCAAACTTCTGCAGGAGTTGGACTTTTTATTTACTGCTCA
TCAGTCAACCAGCTTATTTCGAGGAGGTTTTTGGATTTGAAATCAGCAAGGTTGGCATGTTGTCTGCGGT
CCCACACCTGGTCATGACAATCATTGTGCCTATCGGGGGGCAAATTGCAGACTTTCTAAGGAGCAAGCAA
ATTCTTTCAACAACTACAGTGCGAAAGATCATGAACTGCGGGGGTTTTGGCATGGAAGCCACACTGCTTC
TGGTTGTTGGCTACTCTCATACTAGAGGGGTGGCCATCTCCTTCTTGGTGCTTGCAGTGGGATTCAGTGG
ATTTGCTATCTCTGGTTTCAATGTGAACCACTTGGATATTGCCCCGAGATATGCCAGTATCTTAATGGGC
ATTTCAAATGGTGTTGGCACGCTGTCGGGAATGGTCTGCCCGATCATTGTTGGTGCAATGACGAAGAACA
AGTCCCGTGAAGAATGGCAGTATGTCTTCCTCATCGCTGCACTGGTCCACTATGGTGGAGTCATATTTTA
TGCACTATTTGCCTCAGGAGAGAAGCAACCTTGGGCAGACCCTGAGGAAACAAGCGAAGAAAAGTGTGGC
TTCATTCATGAAGATGAACTGGATGAAGAAACGGGGGACATCACTCAGAATTACATAAATTACGGTACCA
CCAAATCCTACGGCGCCACCTCACAGGAGAACGGAGGCTGGCCTAACGGCTGGGAGAAAAAGGAAGAATT
TGTGCAAGAAAGTGCGCAAGACGCGTACTCCTATAAGGACCGAGATGATTATTCATAACGAAGCTAGTTG
CTGGATTCCTTTGTAGTGTTTGTGATTAAATTAATTGTGATTGCACAAAATCATTTTAAGAAATGTGGTG
TAAACATGTAAACACATCAACCAAGCAAGTCTTGCTGTTCAAAAAATAATAATAATATGAATTCGATATC
AAGCTTATCGATAATCAACCTCTGGATTACAAAATTTGTGAAAGATTGACTGGTATTCTTAACTATGTTG
CTCCTTTTACGCTATGTGGATACGCTGCTTTAATGCCTTTGTATCATGCTATTGCTTCCCGTATGGCTTT
CATTTTCTCCTCCTTGTATAAATCCTGGTTGCTGTCTCTTTATGAGGAGTTGTGGCCCGTTGTCAGGCAA
CGTGGCGTGGTGTGCACTGTGTTTGCTGACGCAACCCCCACTGGTTGGGGCATTGCCACCACCTGTCAGC
TCCTTTCCGGGACTTTCGCTTTCCCCCTCCCTATTGCCACGGCGGAACTCATCGCCGCCTGCCTTGCCCG
CTGCTGGACAGGGGCTCGGCTGTTGGGCACTGACAATTCCGTGGTGTTGTCGGGGAAATCATCGTCCTTT
CCTTGGCTGCTCGCCTGTGTTGCCACCTGGATTCTGCGCGGGACGTCCTTCTGCTACGTCCCTTCGGCCC
TCAATCCAGCGGACCTTCCTTCCCGCGGCCTGCTGCCGGCTCTGCGGCCTCTTCCGCGTCTTCGCCTTCG
CCCTCAGACGAGTCGGATCTCCCTTTGGGCCGCCTCCCCGCATCGATACCGTCGACCTCGAGACCTAGAA
AAACATGGAGCAATCACAAGTAGCAATACAGCAGCTACCAATGCTGATTGTGCCTGGCTAGAAGCACAAG
AGGAGGAGGAGGTGGGTTTTCCAGTCACACCTCAGGTACCTTTAAGACCAATGACTTACAAGGCAGCTGT
AGATCTTAGCCACTTTTTAAAAGAAAAGGGGGGACTGGAAGGGCTAATTCACTCCCAACGAAGACAAGAT
ATCCTTGATCTGTGGATCTACCACACACAAGGCTACTTCCCTGATTGGCAGAACTACACACCAGGGCCAG
GGATCAGATATCCACTGACCTTTGGATGGTGCTACAAGCTAGTACCAGTTGAGCAAGAGAAGGTAGAAGA
AGCCAATGAAGGAGAGAACACCCGCTTGTTACACCCTGTGAGCCTGCATGGGATGGATGACCCGGAGAGA
GAAGTATTAGAGTGGAGGTTTGACAGCCGCCTAGCATTTCATCACATGGCCCGAGAGCTGCATCCGGACT
GTACTGGGTCTCTCTGGTTAGACCAGATCTGAGCCTGGGAGCTCTCTGGCTAACTAGGGAACCCACTGCT
TAAGCCTCAATAAAGCTTGCCTTGAGTGCTTCAAGTAGTGTGTGCCCGTCTGTTGTGTGACTCTGGTAAC
TAGAGATCCCTCAGACCCTTTTAGTCAGTGTGGAAAATCTCTAGCAGGGCCCGTTTAAACCCGCTGATCA
GCCTCGACTGTGCCTTCTAGTTGCCAGCCATCTGTTGTTTGCCCCTCCCCCGTGCCTTCCTTGACCCTGG
AAGGTGCCACTCCCACTGTCCTTTCCTAATAAAATGAGGAAATTGCATCGCATTGTCTGAGTAGGTGTCA
TTCTATTCTGGGGGGTGGGGTGGGGCAGGACAGCAAGGGGGAGGATTGGGAAGACAATAGCAGGCATGCT
GGGGATGCGGTGGGCTCTATGGCTTCTGAGGCGGAAAGAACCAGCTGGGGCTCTAGGGGGTATCCCC
[124 nt withheld, positions 8398-8521]
C
[91 nt withheld, positions 8523-8613]
A
[49 nt withheld, positions 8615-8663]
CCTTTGACGTTGGAGTCCACGTTCTTT
[37 nt withheld, positions 8691-8727]
ACCCTATCTCGGTCTATTCTTTTGATTTATAAGGGATTTTGCCGATTTCGGCCTATTGGTTAAAAAATGA
GCTGATTTAACAAAAATTTAACGCGAATTAATTCTGTGGAATGTGTGTCAGTTAGGGTGTGGAAAGTCCC
CAGGCTCCCCAGCAGGCAGAAGTATGCAAAGCATGCATCTCAATTAGTCAGCAACCAGGTGTGGAAAGTC
CCCAGGCTCCCCAGCAGGCAGAAGTATGCAAAGCATGCATCTCAATTAGTCAGCAACCATAGTCCCGCCC
CTAACTCCGCCCATCCCGCCCCTAACTCCGCCCAGTTCCGCCCATTCTCCGCCCCATGGCTGACTAATTT
TTTTTATTTATGCAGAGGCCGAGGCCGCCTCTGCCTCTGAGCTATTCCAGAAGTAGTGAGGAGGCTTTTT
TGGAGGCCTAGGCTTTTGCAAAAAGCTCCCGGGAGCTTGTATATCCATTTTCGGATCTGATCAGCACGTG
TTGACAATTAATCATCGGCATAGTATATCGGCATAGTATAATACGACAAGGTGAGGAACTAAACCATGGC
CAAGTTGACCAGTGCCGTTCCGGTGCTCACCGCGCGCGACGTCGCCGGAGCGGTCGAGTTCTGGACCGAC
CGGCTCGGGTTCTCCCGGGACTTCGTGGAGGACGACTTCGCCGGTGTGGTCCGGGACGACGTGACCCTGT
TCATCAGCGCGGTCCAGGACCAGGTGGTGCCGGACAACACCCTGGCCTGGGTGTGGGTGCGCGGCCTGGA
CGAGCTGTACGCCGAGTGGTCGGAGGTCGTGTCCACGAACTTCCGGGACGCCTCCGGGCCGGCCATGACC
GAGATCGGCGAGCAGCCGTGGGGGCGGGAGTTCGCCCTGCGCGACCCGGCCGGCAACTGCGTGCACTTCG
TGGCCGAGGAGCAGGACTGACACGTGCTACGAGATTTCGATTCCACCGCCGCCTTCTATGAAAGGTTGGG
CTTCGGAATCGTTTTCCGGGACGCCGGCTGGATGATCCTCCAGCGCGGGGATCTCATGCTGGAGTTCTTC
GCCCACCCCAACTTGTTTATTGCAGCTTATAATGGTTACAAATAAAGCAATAGCATCACAAATTTCACAA
ATAAAGCATTTTTTTCACTGCATTCTAGTTGTGGTTTGTCCAAACTCATCAATGTATCTTATCATGTCTG
TATACCGTCGACCTCTAGCTAGAGCTTGGCGTAATCATGGTCATAGCTGTTTCCTGTGTGAAATTGTTAT
CCGCTCACAATTCCACACAACATACGAGCCGGAAGCATAAAGTGTAAAGCCTGGGGTGCCTAATGAGTGA
GCTAACTCACATTAATTGCGTTGCGCTCACTGCCCGCTTTCCAGTCGGGAAACCTGTCGTGCCAGCTGCA
TTAATGAATCGGCCAACGCGCGGGGAGAGGCGGTTTGCGTATTGGGCGCTCTTCCGCTTCCTCGCTCACT
GACTCGCTGCGCTCGGTCGTTCGGCTGCGGCGAGCGGTATCAGCTCACTCAAAGGCGGTAATACGGTTAT
CCACAGAATCAGGGGATAACGCAGGAAAGAACATGTGAGCAAAAGGCCAGCAAAAGGCCAGGAACCGTAA
AAAGGCCGCGTTGCTGGCGTTTTTCCATAGGCTCCGCCCCCCTGACGAGCATCACAAAAATCGACGCTCA
AGTCAGAGGTGGCGAAACCCGACAGGACTATAAAGATACCAGGCGTTTCCCCCTGGAAGCTCCCTCGTGC
GCTCTCCTGTTCCGACCCTGCCGCTTACCGGATACCTGTCCGCCTTTCTCCCTTCGGGAAGCGTGGCGCT
TTCTCATAGCTCACGCTGTAGGTATCTCAGTTCGGTGTAGGTCGTTCGCTCCAAGCTGGGCTGTGTGCAC
GAACCCCCCGTTCAGCCCGACCGCTGCGCCTTATCCGGTAACTATCGTCTTGAGTCCAACCCGGTAAGAC
ACGACTTATCGCCACTGGCAGCAGCCACTGGTAACAGGATTAGCAGAGCGAGGTATGTAGGCGGTGCTAC
AGAGTTCTTGAAGTGGTGGCCTAACTACGGCTACACTAGAAGAACAGTATTTGGTATCTGCGCTCTGCTG
AAGCCAGTTACCTTCGGAAAAAGAGTTGGTAGCTCTTGATCCGGCAAACAAACCACCGCTGGTAGCGGTG
GTTTTTTTGTTTGCAAGCAGCAGATTACGCGCAGAAAAAAAGGATCTCAAGAAGATCCTTTGATCTTTTC
TACGGGGTCTGACGCTCAGTGGAACGAAAACTCACGTTAAGGGATTTTGGTCATGAGATTATCAAAAAGG
ATCTTCACCTAGATCCTTTTAAATTAAAAATGAAGTTTTAAATCAATCTAAAGTATATATGAGTAAACTT
GGTCTGACAGTTACCAATGCTTAATCAGTGAGGCACCTATCTCAGCGATCTGTCTATTTCGTTCATCCAT
AGTTGCCTGACTCCCCGTCGTGTAGATAACTACGATACGGGAGGGCTTACCATCTGGCCCCAGTGCTGCA
ATGATACCGCGAGACCCACGCTCACCGGCTCCAGATTTATCAGCAATAAACCAGCCAGCCGGAAGGGCCG
AGCGCAGAAGTGGTCCTGCAACTTTATCCGCCTCCATCCAGTCTATTAATTGTTGCCGGGAAGCTAGAGT
AAGTAGTTCGCCAGTTAATAGTTTGCGCAACGTTGTTGCCATTGCTACAGGCATCGTGGTGTCACGCTCG
TCGTTTGGTATGGCTTCATTCAGCTCCGGTTCCCAACGATCAAGGCGAGTTACATGATCCCCCATGTTGT
GCAAAAAAGCGGTTAGCTCCTTCGGTCCTCCGATCGTTGTCAGAAGTAAGTTGGCCGCAGTGTTATCACT
CATGGTTATGGCAGCACTGCATAATTCTCTTACTGTCATGCCATCCGTAAGATGCTTTTCTGTGACTGGT
GAGTACTCAACCAAGTCATTCTGAGAATAGTGTATGCGGCGACCGAGTTGCTCTTGCCCGGCGTCAATAC
GGGATAATACCGCGCCACATAGCAGAACTTTAAAAGTGCTCATCATTGGAAAACGTTCTTCGGGGCGAAA
ACTCTCAAGGATCTTACCGCTGTTGAGATCCAGTTCGATGTAACCCACTCGTGCACCCAACTGATCTTCA
GCATCTTTTACTTTCACCAGCGTTTCTGGGTGAGCAAAAACAGGAAGGCAAAATGCCGCAAAAAAGGGAA
TAAGGGCGACACGGAAATGTTGAATACTCATACTCTTCCTTTTTCAATATTATTGAAGCATTTATCAGGG
TTATTGTCTCATGAGCGGATACATATTTGAATGTATTTAGAAAAATAAACAAATAGGGGTTCCGCGCACA
TTTCCCCGAAAAGTGCCACCTGAC
Features (pLannotate 1.2.2; 32 found; start..end, strand, type, name):
     31..83      -  misc_feature   bom (fragment): basis of mobility region from pBR322
    238..617     +  enhancer       CMV enhancer: human cytomegalovirus immediate early enhancer
    618..817     +  promoter       CMV promoter: human cytomegalovirus (CMV) immediate early promoter
    835..1015    +  LTR            5' LTR (truncated): truncated 5' long terminal repeat (LTR) from HIV-1
   1062..1187    +  misc_feature   HIV-1 Ψ: packaging signal of human immunodeficiency virus type 1
   1171..1534    +  CDS            HIV-1 gag (fragment): gag protein from human immunodeficiency virus 1; gag
   1680..1913    +  misc_feature   RRE: The Rev response element (RRE) of HIV-1 allows for Rev-dependent mRNA export from the nucleus to the cytoplasm.
   2290..2390    +  CDS            Rev (fragment): human immunodeficiency virus 1 (HIV-1) Rev protein; rev; enhances nuclear export of unspliced and incompletely spliced viral mRNAs
   2440..2557    +  misc_feature   cPPT/CTS: central polypurine tract and central termination sequence of HIV-1
   2697..3908    +  promoter       UbC promoter: human ubiquitin C promoter
   3919..3943    -  misc_feature   MCS (fragment): pUC18/19 multiple cloning site
   4449..5159    +  CDS            superecliptic pHluorin: pH-sensitive mutant of green fluorescent protein (Ng et al., 2002) excited strongly by blue light at neutral pH but minimally fluorescent at acidic pH
   5238..6428    +  CDS            eat-4 (fragment): EAT4_CAEEL - Experimental evidence at transcript level: Swiss-Prot protein existence level 2. Required for glutamatergic synaptic transmission (PubMed:10818169, PubMed:14762140, PubMed:14981253, PubMed:15371514, PubMed:9526004, PubMed:9870947). In AWB and AWC sensory neurons, required for the detection of preferred food sources, probably via glutamatergic neurotransmission from sensory neurons (PubMed:25009271). Negatively regulates the turning step of male mating behavior (PubMed:17611271). From Caenorhabditis elegans.
   6779..6803    +  misc_feature   MCS (fragment): pBluescript multiple cloning site
   6803..7391    +  misc_feature   WPRE: woodchuck hepatitis virus posttranscriptional regulatory element
   7328..7909    +  CDS            nef (fragment): NEF_HV1H2 - Experimental evidence at protein level: Swiss-Prot protein existence level 1. Extracellular Nef protein targets CD4(+) T-lymphocytes for apoptosis by interacting with CXCR4 surface receptors. From Human immunodeficiency virus type 1 group M subtype B (isolate HXB2) (HIV-1).
   7916..8096    +  LTR            5' LTR (truncated): truncated 5' long terminal repeat (LTR) from HIV-1
   8128..8352    +  polyA_signal   bGH poly(A) signal: bovine growth hormone polyadenylation signal
   8356..8377    +  promoter       SV40 promoter (fragment): SV40 enhancer and early promoter
   8398..8826    +  rep_origin     f1 ori (sequence partly withheld): f1 bacteriophage origin of replication; arrow indicates direction of (+) strand synthesis
   8840..9169    +  promoter       SV40 promoter: SV40 enhancer and early promoter
   9217..9264    +  promoter       EM7 promoter: synthetic bacterial promoter&nbsp
   9283..9657    +  CDS            BleoR: antibiotic-binding protein; Sh ble from Streptoalloteichus hindustanus; confers resistance to bleomycin, phleomycin, and Zeocin™
   9667..9792    +  CDS            ble (fragment): BLE_KLEPN - Experimental evidence at protein level: Swiss-Prot protein existence level 1. Binding protein with a strong affinity to the bleomycin family of antibiotics. Binds to CL990; an antimitotic-antibiotic compound. From Klebsiella pneumoniae.
   9787..9908    +  polyA_signal   SV40 poly(A) signal: SV40 polyadenylation signal
   9979..10001   -  protein_bind   lac operator (fragment): The lac repressor binds to the lac operator to inhibit transcription in E. coli. This inhibition can be relieved by adding lactose or isopropyl-β-D-thiogalactopyranoside (IPTG). lac repressor encoded by lacI
  10005..10035   -  promoter       lac promoter: promoter for the E. coli lac operon
  10050..10071   -  protein_bind   CAP binding site: CAP binding activates transcription in the presence of cAMP. E. coli catabolite activator protein
  10084..10176   -  CDS            lacI (fragment): lac repressor; lacI; The lac repressor binds to the lac operator to inhibit transcription in E. coli. This inhibition can be relieved by adding lactose or isopropyl-β-D-thiogalactopyranoside (IPTG).
  10359..10947   -  rep_origin     ori: high-copy-number ColE1/pMB1/pBR322/pUC origin of replication
  11118..11978   -  CDS            AmpR: β-lactamase; bla; confers resistance to ampicillin, carbenicillin, and related antibiotics
  11979..12083   -  promoter       AmpR promoter: bla
