[The description below was written by a language model from this plasmid's Addgene catalogue record and pLannotate feature annotations shown in this document.]
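Description:
FUGW-VGLUT2-pHluorin is an HIV-1-based lentiviral transfer plasmid built on the FUGW backbone for expressing a pH-sensitive fluorescent reporter version of the rat vesicular glutamate transporter 2 (VGLUT2, gene Slc17a6). In bacteria it carries a ColE1/pUC-type origin and an ampicillin resistance gene. The record lists it as low copy and propagated in a recombination-deficient stable strain, as is common for plasmids with repeated LTRs. An f1 origin and an SV40/EM7-driven bleomycin/Zeocin resistance cassette lie in the backbone, outside the LTR-flanked viral genome.

The viral genome is transcribed in packaging cells from a CMV enhancer/promoter fused to a truncated 5' LTR. It contains the Ψ packaging signal with a partial gag sequence, the Rev response element for nuclear export of the unspliced RNA, and the cPPT/CTS, which improves transduction. The internal human ubiquitin C promoter drives the transgene, followed by WPRE to enhance transcript expression, then a truncated 3' LTR and a bGH polyadenylation signal.

The catalogue describes pHluorin as a C-terminal tag. The feature table, however, places the superecliptic pHluorin coding sequence upstream of a region matched by homology to a nematode vesicular glutamate transporter, which presumably represents part of VGLUT2. An unannotated stretch also precedes pHluorin, so the fluorophore may sit within the transporter rather than at its end, although the record does not resolve this.

Because superecliptic pHluorin is quenched at acidic pH and fluoresces at neutral pH, such fusions are typically used to image synaptic vesicle exocytosis, endocytosis and reacidification in transduced neurons. This fits the associated study of synaptic vesicle recycling pathways.
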