Addgene plasmid #207469: FUGW-VGLUT2-pHluorin
Purpose: Lentiviral expression of VGLUT2-pHluorin
Depositing lab: Robert Edwards. Depositing organization: University of California, San Francisco (UCSF). Publication: Synaptic Vesicle Recycling Pathway Determines Neurotransmitter Content and Release Properties. Silm K, Yang J, Marcott PF, Asensio CS, Eriksen J, Guthrie DA, Newman AH, Ford CP, Edwards RH. Neuron. 2019 May 22;102(4):786-800.e5. doi: 10.1016/j.neuron.2019.03.031. Epub 2019 Apr 16. PubMed 31003725.
Backbone
  Vector backbone: FUGW
  Vector type: Lentiviral
Growth in bacteria
  Bacterial resistance: Ampicillin, 100 μg/mL
  Growth temperature: 30°C
  Growth strain: NEB Stable
  Copy number: Low Copy
Gene/Insert
  Gene/Insert name: VGLUT2
  Species: R. norvegicus (rat)
  Entrez Gene: Slc17a6 (a.k.a. Dnpi, Vglut2)
  Tag / fusion protein: pHluorin (C terminal on insert)
  Cloning method: Restriction Enzyme; 5′ cloning site unknown (unknown if destroyed)
Terms and licenses: Academic/Nonprofit Terms; Industry Terms: Not Available to Industry
How to cite: FUGW-VGLUT2-pHluorin was a gift from Robert Edwards (Addgene plasmid # 207469 ; http://n2t.net/addgene:207469 ; RRID:Addgene_207469)
